Addgene plasmid #115332: pLNCX2-mCherry-CHMP2A-siRNAres
Purpose: expresses siRNA-resistant mCherry-CHMP2A in mammalian cells
Depositing lab: Sanford Simon. Depositing organization: Rockefeller University. Publication: Timing of ESCRT-III protein recruitment and membrane scission during HIV-1 assembly. Johnson DS, Bleck M, Simon SM. Elife. 2018 Jul 4;7. pii: 36221. doi: 10.7554/eLife.36221. 36221 PubMed 29972351.
Backbone
  Vector backbone: pLNCX2
  Backbone manufacturer: Clontech
  Vector type: Mammalian Expression, Retroviral
  Selectable markers: Neomycin (select with G418)
Growth in bacteria
  Bacterial resistance: Ampicillin, 100 μg/mL
  Growth temperature: 30°C
  Growth strain: NEB Stable
  Copy number: Low Copy
Gene/Insert
  Gene/Insert name: CHMP2A
  Species: H. sapiens (human)
  Mutation: mutated to be resistant to siRNA knockdown
  Entrez Gene: CHMP2A (a.k.a. BC-2, BC2, CHMP2, VPS2, VPS2A)
  Promoter: CMV
  Tag / fusion protein: mCherry
  Cloning method: Ligation Independent Cloning
  Sequencing primers: 5′ CMV; 3′ mCherry-FWD
Terms and licenses: Academic/Nonprofit Terms; Industry Terms: Not Available to Industry
How to cite: pLNCX2-mCherry-CHMP2A-siRNAres was a gift from Sanford Simon (Addgene plasmid # 115332 ; http://n2t.net/addgene:115332 ; RRID:Addgene_115332)
