[The description below was written by a language model from this plasmid's Addgene catalogue record and pLannotate feature annotations shown in this document.]
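Description:
pLNCX2-mCherry-CHMP2A-siRNAres is a gammaretroviral (Moloney murine leukemia/sarcoma virus-based) mammalian expression vector of about 7.6 kb built on the Clontech pLNCX2 backbone. In bacteria it is maintained through a ColE1/pBR322-type origin, with an adjacent bom site and a rop fragment, and is selected with ampicillin via the β-lactamase gene. The catalogue lists it as low copy and propagated in a recombination-tolerant strain, which is common for plasmids carrying repeated LTRs. The proviral region is bounded by a 5' LTR, annotated as several MoMLV/MoMSV fragments, and a full-length MoMLV 3' LTR. It contains a packaging signal extending into a truncated, start-codon-less gag segment, which allows the transcript to be packaged into virions when the viral proteins are supplied in trans by packaging cells.

Within the provirus the layout follows the "LNCX" arrangement. The neomycin phosphotransferase gene lies downstream of the 5' LTR and packaging region and provides G418 selection of transduced or transfected cells. An internal human CMV immediate-early enhancer/promoter drives the payload. That payload is mCherry placed upstream of human CHMP2A, an N-terminal red fluorescent tag by feature order. CHMP2A is an ESCRT-III subunit involved in membrane scission, including HIV-1 budding. The CHMP2A coding sequence is mutated to escape siRNA knockdown, though the record does not specify the changes. A short T7 promoter sits between the CMV promoter and mCherry. The depositor and sequencing-derived records differ by a single nucleotide and give the same annotations.

The construct suits knockdown-and-rescue experiments in which endogenous CHMP2A is depleted and replaced by the fluorescent version, and live imaging of ESCRT-III recruitment during HIV-1 assembly.
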