Features (pLannotate 1.2.2; 19 found; start..end, strand, type, name):
      3..110     +  LTR            3' LTR (ΔU3) (fragment): self-inactivating 3' long terminal repeat (LTR) from Moloney murine leukemia virus
    127..184     +  LTR            LTR (fragment): long terminal repeat from Moloney murine leukemia virus
    198..261     +  LTR            LTR (fragment): long terminal repeat from Moloney murine leukemia virus
    414..589     +  LTR            5' LTR (truncated): truncated long terminal repeat from Moloney murine sarcoma virus
    711..985     +  misc_feature   MESV Ψ (fragment): packaging signal of murine embryonic stem cell virus
   1052..1468    +  CDS            gag (truncated): truncated Moloney murine leukemia virus (MMLV) gag gene lacking the start codon
   1512..2303    +  CDS            neo: KKA2_KLEPN - Also known as kan, nptII. Experimental evidence at protein level: Swiss-Prot protein existence level 1. Resistance to kanamycin, neomycin, paromomycin, ribostamycin, butirosin and gentamicin B. From Klebsiella pneumoniae.
   2378..2681    +  enhancer       CMV enhancer: human cytomegalovirus immediate early enhancer
   2682..2885    +  promoter       CMV promoter: human cytomegalovirus (CMV) immediate early promoter
   2881..2914    +  LTR            5' LTR (truncated) (fragment): truncated 5' long terminal repeat (LTR) from HIV-1
   2930..2948    +  promoter       T7 promoter: promoter for bacteriophage T7 RNA polymerase
   2982..3689    +  CDS            mCherry: mCherry is a basic (constitutively fluorescent) red fluorescent protein published in 2004, derived from Discosoma sp.. It is reported to be a very rapidly-maturing monomer with low acid sensitivity.
   3714..4379    +  CDS            CHMP2A: CHM2A_HUMAN - Also known as BC2, CHMP2. Experimental evidence at protein level: Swiss-Prot protein existence level 1. (Microbial infection) The ESCRT machinery functions in topologically equivalent membrane fission events, such as the budding of enveloped viruses (HIV-1 and other lentiviruses). Involved in HIV-1 p6- and p9-dependent virus release. From Homo sapiens (Human).
   4488..5081    +  LTR            LTR: long terminal repeat from Moloney murine leukemia virus
   5150..5190    +  CDS            rop (fragment): Rop protein, which maintains plasmids at low copy number; rop
   5292..5432    +  misc_feature   bom: basis of mobility region from pBR322
   5618..6206    -  rep_origin     ori: high-copy-number ColE1/pMB1/pBR322/pUC origin of replication
   6377..7237    -  CDS            AmpR: β-lactamase; bla; confers resistance to ampicillin, carbenicillin, and related antibiotics
   7238..7342    -  promoter       AmpR promoter: bla
>Addgene plasmid #115332 | pLNCX2-mCherry-CHMP2A-siRNAres | depositor full sequence | sequence record 220073 | pLNCX2-mCherry-CHMP2A-siRNAres sequence 7586 bps
TTTGAAAGACCCCACCCGTAGGTGGCAAGCTAGCTTAAGTAACGCCACTTTGCAAGGCATGGAAAAATAC
ATAACTGAGAATAGAAAAGTTCAGATCAAGGTCAGGAACAAAGAAACAGCTGAATACCAAACAGGATATC
TGTGGTAAGCGGTTCCTGCCCCGGCTCAGGGCCAAGAACAGATGAGACAGCTGAGTGATGGGCCAAACAG
GATATCTGTGGTAAGCAGTTCCTGCCCCGGCTCGGGGCCAAGAACAGATGGTCCCCAGATGCGGTCCAGC
CCTCAGCAGTTTCTAGTGAATCATCAGATGTTTCCAGGGTGCCCCAAGGACCTGAAAATGACCCTGTACC
TTATTTGAACTAACCAATCAGTTCGCTTCTCGCTTCTGTTCGCGCGCTTCCGCTCTCCGAGCTCAATAAA
AGAGCCCACAACCCCTCACTCGGCGCGCCAGTCTTCCGATAGACTGCGTCGCCCGGGTACCCGTATTCCC
AATAAAGCCTCTTGCTGTTTGCATCCGAATCGTGGTCTCGCTGTTCCTTGGGAGGGTCTCCTCTGAGTGA
TTGACTACCCACGACGGGGGTCTTTCATTTGGGGGCTCGTCCGGGATTTGGAGACCCCTGCCCAGGGACC
ACCGACCCACCACCGGGAGGTAAGCTGGCCAGCAACTTATCTGTGTCTGTCCGATTGTCTAGTGTCTATG
TTTGATGTTATGCGCCTGCGTCTGTACTAGTTAGCTAACTAGCTCTGTATCTGGCGGACCCGTGGTGGAA
CTGACGAGTTCTGAACACCCGGCCGCAACCCTGGGAGACGTCCCAGGGACTTTGGGGGCCGTTTTTGTGG
CCCGACCTGAGGAAGGGAGTCGATGTGGAATCCGACCCCGTCAGGATATGTGGTTCTGGTAGGAGACGAG
AACCTAAAACAGTTCCCGCCTCCGTCTGAATTTTTGCTTTCGGTTTGGAACCGAAGCCGCGCGTCTTGTC
TGCTGCAGCGCTGCAGCATCGTTCTGTGTTGTCTCTGTCTGACTGTGTTTCTGTATTTGTCTGAAAATTA
GGGCCAGACTGTTACCACTCCCTTAAGTTTGACCTTAGGTCACTGGAAAGATGTCGAGCGGATCGCTCAC
AACCAGTCGGTAGATGTCAAGAAGAGACGTTGGGTTACCTTCTGCTCTGCAGAATGGCCAACCTTTAACG
TCGGATGGCCGCGAGACGGCACCTTTAACCGAGACCTCATCACCCAGGTTAAGATCAAGGTCTTTTCACC
TGGCCCGCATGGACACCCAGACCAGGTCCCCTACATCGTGACCTGGGAAGCCTTGGCTTTTGACCCCCCT
CCCTGGGTCAAGCCCTTTGTACACCCTAAGCCTCCGCCTCCTCTTCCTCCATCCGCCCCGTCTCTCCCCC
TTGAACCTCCTCGTTCGACCCCGCCTCGATCCTCCCTTTATCCAGCCCTCACTCCTTCTCTAGGCGCCGG
AATTCCGATCTGATCAAGAGACAGGATGAGGATCGTTTCGCATGATTGAACAAGATGGATTGCACGCAGG
TTCTCCGGCCGCTTGGGTGGAGAGGCTATTCGGCTATGACTGGGCACAACAGACAATCGGCTGCTCTGAT
GCCGCCGTGTTCCGGCTGTCAGCGCAGGGGCGCCCGGTTCTTTTTGTCAAGACCGACCTGTCCGGTGCCC
TGAATGAACTGCAGGACGAGGCAGCGCGGCTATCGTGGCTGGCCACGACGGGCGTTCCTTGCGCAGCTGT
GCTCGACGTTGTCACTGAAGCGGGAAGGGACTGGCTGCTATTGGGCGAAGTGCCGGGGCAGGATCTCCTG
TCATCTCACCTTGCTCCTGCCGAGAAAGTATCCATCATGGCTGATGCAATGCGGCGGCTGCATACGCTTG
ATCCGGCTACCTGCCCATTCGACCACCAAGCGAAACATCGCATCGAGCGAGCACGTACTCGGATGGAAGC
CGGTCTTGTCGATCAGGATGATCTGGACGAAGAGCATCAGGGGCTCGCGCCAGCCGAACTGTTCGCCAGG
CTCAAGGCGCGCATGCCCGACGGCGAGGATCTCGTCGTGACCCATGGCGATGCCTGCTTGCCGAATATCA
TGGTGGAAAATGGCCGCTTTTCTGGATTCATCGACTGTGGCCGGCTGGGTGTGGCGGACCGCTATCAGGA
CATAGCGTTGGCTACCCGTGATATTGCTGAAGAGCTTGGCGGCGAATGGGCTGACCGCTTCCTCGTGCTT
TACGGTATCGCCGCTCCCGATTCGCAGCGCATCGCCTTCTATCGCCTTCTTGACGAGTTCTTCTGAGCGG
GACTCTGGGGTTCGTAATAGTAATCAATTACGGGGTCATTAGTTCATAGCCCATATATGGAGTTCCGCGT
TACATAACTTACGGTAAATGGCCCGCCTGGCTGACCGCCCAACGACCCCCGCCCATTGACGTCAATAATG
ACGTATGTTCCCATAGTAACGCCAATAGGGACTTTCCATTGACGTCAATGGGTGGAGTATTTACGGTAAA
CTGCCCACTTGGCAGTACATCAAGTGTATCATATGCCAAGTACGCCCCCTATTGACGTCAATGACGGTAA
ATGGCCCGCCTGGCATTATGCCCAGTACATGACCTTATGGGACTTTCCTACTTGGCAGTACATCTACGTA
TTAGTCATCGCTATTACCATGGTGATGCGGTTTTGGCAGTACATCAATGGGCGTGGATAGCGGTTTGACT
CACGGGGATTTCCAAGTCTCCACCCCATTGACGTCAATGGGAGTTTGTTTTGGCACCAAAATCAACGGGA
CTTTCCAAAATGTCGTAACAACTCCGCCCCATTGACGCAAATGGGCGGTAGGCGTGTACGGTGGGAGGTC
TATATAAGCAGAGCTCTCTGGCTAACTAGAGAACCCACTGCTTACTGGCTTATCGAAATTAATACGACTC
ACTATAGGGAGACCCAAGCTCTAGCGCTACCGGTCGCCACCATGGTGAGCAAGGGCGAGGAGGATAACAT
GGCCATCATCAAGGAGTTCATGCGCTTCAAGGTGCACATGGAGGGCTCCGTGAACGGCCACGAGTTCGAG
ATCGAGGGCGAGGGCGAGGGCCGCCCCTACGAGGGCACCCAGACCGCCAAGCTGAAGGTGACCAAGGGTG
GCCCCCTGCCCTTCGCCTGGGACATCCTGTCCCCTCAGTTCATGTACGGCTCCAAGGCCTACGTGAAGCA
CCCCGCCGACATCCCCGACTACTTGAAGCTGTCCTTCCCCGAGGGCTTCAAGTGGGAGCGCGTGATGAAC
TTCGAGGACGGCGGCGTGGTGACCGTGACCCAGGACTCCTCCCTGCAGGACGGCGAGTTCATCTACAAGG
TGAAGCTGCGCGGCACCAACTTCCCCTCCGACGGCCCCGTAATGCAGAAGAAGACCATGGGCTGGGAGGC
CTCCTCCGAGCGGATGTACCCCGAGGACGGCGCCCTGAAGGGCGAGATCAAGCAGAGGCTGAAGCTGAAG
GACGGCGGCCACTACGACGCTGAGGTCAAGACCACCTACAAGGCCAAGAAGCCCGTGCAGCTGCCCGGCG
CCTACAACGTCAACATCAAGTTGGACATCACCTCCCACAACGAGGACTACACCATCGTGGAACAGTACGA
ACGCGCCGAGGGCCGCCACTCCACCGGCGGCATGGACGAGCTGTACAAGTCCGGACTCAGATCCCCGGAA
TTCATGGACCTATTGTTCGGGCGCCGGAAGACGCCAGAGGAGCTACTGCGGCAGAACCAGAGGGCCCTGA
ACCGTGCCATGCGGGAGCTGGACCGCGAGCGACAGAAACTAGAGACCCAGGAGAAGAAAATCATTGCAGA
CATTAAGAAGATGGCCAAGCAAGGCCAGATGGATGCTGTTCGCATCATGGCAAAAGACTTGGTGCGCACC
CGGCGCTATGTGCGCAAGTTTGTATTGATGCGGGCCAACATCCAGGCTGTGTCCCTCAAGATCCAGACAC
TCAAGTCCAACAACTCGATGGCACAAGCCATGAAGGGTGTCACCAAGGCCATGGGCACCATGAACAGACA
GCTGAAGTTGCCCCAGATCCAGAAGATCATGATGGAGTTTGAGCGGCAGGCAGAGATCATGGATATGAAG
GAGGAGATGATGAATGATGCCATTGATGATGCCATGGGTGATGAGGAGGACGAGGAAGAAAGCGATGCTG
TGGTGTCCCAGGTTCTGGATGAGCTGGGACTTAGCCTAACAGATGAGCTGTCGAACCTCCCCTCAACTGG
GGGCTCGCTTAGTGTGGCTGCTGGTGGGAAAAAAGCAGAGGCCGCAGCCTCAGCCCTAGCTGATGCTGAT
GCAGACCTGGAGGAACGGCTTAAGAACCTGCGGAGGGACTGACTCGAGCTCAAGCTTGTTTGGCCGAGGC
GGCCGCTTGTCGACAGGCCTTAATGGCCTAACATCGATAAAATAAAAGATTTTATTTAGTCTCCAGAAAA
AGGGGGGAATGAAAGACCCCACCTGTAGGTTTGGCAAGCTAGCTTAAGTAACGCCATTTTGCAAGGCATG
GAAAAATACATAACTGAGAATAGAGAAGTTCAGATCAAGGTCAGGAACAGATGGAACAGCTGAATATGGG
CCAAACAGGATATCTGTGGTAAGCAGTTCCTGCCCCGGCTCAGGGCCAAGAACAGATGGAACAGCTGAAT
ATGGGCCAAACAGGATATCTGTGGTAAGCAGTTCCTGCCCCGGCTCAGGGCCAAGAACAGATGGTCCCCA
GATGCGGTCCAGCCCTCAGCAGTTTCTAGAGAACCATCAGATGTTTCCAGGGTGCCCCAAGGACCTGAAA
TGACCCTGTGCCTTATTTGAACTAACCAATCAGTTCGCTTCTCGCTTCTGTTCGCGCGCTTCTGCTCCCC
GAGCTCAATAAAAGAGCCCACAACCCCTCACTCGGGGCGCCAGTCCTCCGATTGACTGAGTCGCCCGGGT
ACCCGTGTATCCAATAAACCCTCTTGCAGTTGCATCCGACTTGTGGTCTCGCTGTTCCTTGGGAGGGTCT
CCTCTGAGTGATTGACTACCCGTCAGCGGGGGTCTTTCATTTGGGGGCTCGTCCGGGATCGGGAGACCCC
TGCCCAGGGACCACCGACCCACCACCGGGAGGTAAGCTGGCTGCCTCGCGCGTTTCGGTGATGACGGTGA
AAACCTCTGACACATGCAGCTCCCGGAGACGGTCACAGCTTGTCTGTAAGCGGATGCCGGGAGCAGACAA
GCCCGTCAGGGCGCGTCAGCGGGTGTTGGCGGGTGTCGGGGCGCAGCCATGACCCAGTCACGTAGCGATA
GCGGAGTGTATACTGGCTTAACTATGCGGCATCAGAGCAGATTGTACTGAGAGTGCACCATATGCGGTGT
GAAATACCGCACAGATGCGTAAGGAGAAAATACCGCATCAGGCGCTCTTCCGCTTCCTCGCTCACTGACT
CGCTGCGCTCGGTCGTTCGGCTGCGGCGAGCGGTATCAGCTCACTCAAAGGCGGTAATACGGTTATCCAC
AGAATCAGGGGATAACGCAGGAAAGAACATGTGAGCAAAAGGCCAGCAAAAGGCCAGGAACCGTAAAAAG
GCCGCGTTGCTGGCGTTTTTCCATAGGCTCCGCCCCCCTGACGAGCATCACAAAAATCGACGCTCAAGTC
AGAGGTGGCGAAACCCGACAGGACTATAAAGATACCAGGCGTTTCCCCCTGGAAGCTCCCTCGTGCGCTC
TCCTGTTCCGACCCTGCCGCTTACCGGATACCTGTCCGCCTTTCTCCCTTCGGGAAGCGTGGCGCTTTCT
CATAGCTCACGCTGTAGGTATCTCAGTTCGGTGTAGGTCGTTCGCTCCAAGCTGGGCTGTGTGCACGAAC
CCCCCGTTCAGCCCGACCGCTGCGCCTTATCCGGTAACTATCGTCTTGAGTCCAACCCGGTAAGACACGA
CTTATCGCCACTGGCAGCAGCCACTGGTAACAGGATTAGCAGAGCGAGGTATGTAGGCGGTGCTACAGAG
TTCTTGAAGTGGTGGCCTAACTACGGCTACACTAGAAGGACAGTATTTGGTATCTGCGCTCTGCTGAAGC
CAGTTACCTTCGGAAAAAGAGTTGGTAGCTCTTGATCCGGCAAACAAACCACCGCTGGTAGCGGTGGTTT
TTTTGTTTGCAAGCAGCAGATTACGCGCAGAAAAAAAGGATCTCAAGAAGATCCTTTGATCTTTTCTACG
GGGTCTGACGCTCAGTGGAACGAAAACTCACGTTAAGGGATTTTGGTCATGAGATTATCAAAAAGGATCT
TCACCTAGATCCTTTTAAATTAAAAATGAAGTTTTAAATCAATCTAAAGTATATATGAGTAAACTTGGTC
TGACAGTTACCAATGCTTAATCAGTGAGGCACCTATCTCAGCGATCTGTCTATTTCGTTCATCCATAGTT
GCCTGACTCCCCGTCGTGTAGATAACTACGATACGGGAGGGCTTACCATCTGGCCCCAGTGCTGCAATGA
TACCGCGAGACCCACGCTCACCGGCTCCAGATTTATCAGCAATAAACCAGCCAGCCGGAAGGGCCGAGCG
CAGAAGTGGTCCTGCAACTTTATCCGCCTCCATCCAGTCTATTAATTGTTGCCGGGAAGCTAGAGTAAGT
AGTTCGCCAGTTAATAGTTTGCGCAACGTTGTTGCCATTGCTGCAGGCATCGTGGTGTCACGCTCGTCGT
TTGGTATGGCTTCATTCAGCTCCGGTTCCCAACGATCAAGGCGAGTTACATGATCCCCCATGTTGTGCAA
AAAAGCGGTTAGCTCCTTCGGTCCTCCGATCGTTGTCAGAAGTAAGTTGGCCGCAGTGTTATCACTCATG
GTTATGGCAGCACTGCATAATTCTCTTACTGTCATGCCATCCGTAAGATGCTTTTCTGTGACTGGTGAGT
ACTCAACCAAGTCATTCTGAGAATAGTGTATGCGGCGACCGAGTTGCTCTTGCCCGGCGTCAACACGGGA
TAATACCGCGCCACATAGCAGAACTTTAAAAGTGCTCATCATTGGAAAACGTTCTTCGGGGCGAAAACTC
TCAAGGATCTTACCGCTGTTGAGATCCAGTTCGATGTAACCCACTCGTGCACCCAACTGATCTTCAGCAT
CTTTTACTTTCACCAGCGTTTCTGGGTGAGCAAAAACAGGAAGGCAAAATGCCGCAAAAAAGGGAATAAG
GGCGACACGGAAATGTTGAATACTCATACTCTTCCTTTTTCAATATTATTGAAGCATTTATCAGGGTTAT
TGTCTCATGAGCGGATACATATTTGAATGTATTTAGAAAAATAAACAAATAGGGGTTCCGCGCACATTTC
CCCGAAAAGTGCCACCTGACGTCTAAGAAACCATTATTATCATGACATTAACCTATAAAAATAGGCGTAT
CACGAGGCCCTTTCGTCTTCAAGAATTCATACCAGATCACCGAAAACTGTCCTCCAAATGTGTCCCCCTC
ACACTCCCAAATTCGCGGGCTTCTGCCTCTTAGACCACTCTACCCTATTCCCCACACTCACCGGAGCCAA
AGCCGCGGCCCTTCCGTTTCTTTGCT
