Features (pLannotate 1.2.2; 19 found; start..end, strand, type, name):
      3..110     +  LTR            3' LTR (ΔU3) (fragment): self-inactivating 3' long terminal repeat (LTR) from Moloney murine leukemia virus
    127..184     +  LTR            LTR (fragment): long terminal repeat from Moloney murine leukemia virus
    198..261     +  LTR            LTR (fragment): long terminal repeat from Moloney murine leukemia virus
    414..589     +  LTR            5' LTR (truncated): truncated long terminal repeat from Moloney murine sarcoma virus
    711..985     +  misc_feature   MESV Ψ (fragment): packaging signal of murine embryonic stem cell virus
   1052..1468    +  CDS            gag (truncated): truncated Moloney murine leukemia virus (MMLV) gag gene lacking the start codon
   1512..2303    +  CDS            neo: KKA2_KLEPN - Also known as kan, nptII. Experimental evidence at protein level: Swiss-Prot protein existence level 1. Resistance to kanamycin, neomycin, paromomycin, ribostamycin, butirosin and gentamicin B. From Klebsiella pneumoniae.
   2377..2680    +  enhancer       CMV enhancer: human cytomegalovirus immediate early enhancer
   2681..2884    +  promoter       CMV promoter: human cytomegalovirus (CMV) immediate early promoter
   2880..2913    +  LTR            5' LTR (truncated) (fragment): truncated 5' long terminal repeat (LTR) from HIV-1
   2929..2947    +  promoter       T7 promoter: promoter for bacteriophage T7 RNA polymerase
   2981..3688    +  CDS            mCherry: mCherry is a basic (constitutively fluorescent) red fluorescent protein published in 2004, derived from Discosoma sp.. It is reported to be a very rapidly-maturing monomer with low acid sensitivity.
   3713..4378    +  CDS            CHMP2A: CHM2A_HUMAN - Also known as BC2, CHMP2. Experimental evidence at protein level: Swiss-Prot protein existence level 1. (Microbial infection) The ESCRT machinery functions in topologically equivalent membrane fission events, such as the budding of enveloped viruses (HIV-1 and other lentiviruses). Involved in HIV-1 p6- and p9-dependent virus release. From Homo sapiens (Human).
   4487..5080    +  LTR            LTR: long terminal repeat from Moloney murine leukemia virus
   5149..5189    +  CDS            rop (fragment): Rop protein, which maintains plasmids at low copy number; rop
   5291..5431    +  misc_feature   bom: basis of mobility region from pBR322
   5617..6205    -  rep_origin     ori: high-copy-number ColE1/pMB1/pBR322/pUC origin of replication
   6376..7236    -  CDS            AmpR: β-lactamase; bla; confers resistance to ampicillin, carbenicillin, and related antibiotics
   7237..7341    -  promoter       AmpR promoter: bla
>Addgene plasmid #115332 | pLNCX2-mCherry-CHMP2A-siRNAres | addgene full sequence | sequence record 223918 | Addgene NGS Result
TTTGAAAGACCCCACCCGTAGGTGGCAAGCTAGCTTAAGTAACGCCACTTTGCAAGGCATGGAAAAATAC
ATAACTGAGAATAGAAAAGTTCAGATCAAGGTCAGGAACAAAGAAACAGCTGAATACCAAACAGGATATC
TGTGGTAAGCGGTTCCTGCCCCGGCTCAGGGCCAAGAACAGATGAGACAGCTGAGTGATGGGCCAAACAG
GATATCTGTGGTAAGCAGTTCCTGCCCCGGCTCGGGGCCAAGAACAGATGGTCCCCAGATGCGGTCCAGC
CCTCAGCAGTTTCTAGTGAATCATCAGATGTTTCCAGGGTGCCCCAAGGACCTGAAAATGACCCTGTACC
TTATTTGAACTAACCAATCAGTTCGCTTCTCGCTTCTGTTCGCGCGCTTCCGCTCTCCGAGCTCAATAAA
AGAGCCCACAACCCCTCACTCGGCGCGCCAGTCTTCCGATAGACTGCGTCGCCCGGGTACCCGTATTCCC
AATAAAGCCTCTTGCTGTTTGCATCCGAATCGTGGTCTCGCTGTTCCTTGGGAGGGTCTCCTCTGAGTGA
TTGACTACCCACGACGGGGGTCTTTCATTTGGGGGCTCGTCCGGGATTTGGAGACCCCTGCCCAGGGACC
ACCGACCCACCACCGGGAGGTAAGCTGGCCAGCAACTTATCTGTGTCTGTCCGATTGTCTAGTGTCTATG
TTTGATGTTATGCGCCTGCGTCTGTACTAGTTAGCTAACTAGCTCTGTATCTGGCGGACCCGTGGTGGAA
CTGACGAGTTCTGAACACCCGGCCGCAACCCTGGGAGACGTCCCAGGGACTTTGGGGGCCGTTTTTGTGG
CCCGACCTGAGGAAGGGAGTCGATGTGGAATCCGACCCCGTCAGGATATGTGGTTCTGGTAGGAGACGAG
AACCTAAAACAGTTCCCGCCTCCGTCTGAATTTTTGCTTTCGGTTTGGAACCGAAGCCGCGCGTCTTGTC
TGCTGCAGCGCTGCAGCATCGTTCTGTGTTGTCTCTGTCTGACTGTGTTTCTGTATTTGTCTGAAAATTA
GGGCCAGACTGTTACCACTCCCTTAAGTTTGACCTTAGGTCACTGGAAAGATGTCGAGCGGATCGCTCAC
AACCAGTCGGTAGATGTCAAGAAGAGACGTTGGGTTACCTTCTGCTCTGCAGAATGGCCAACCTTTAACG
TCGGATGGCCGCGAGACGGCACCTTTAACCGAGACCTCATCACCCAGGTTAAGATCAAGGTCTTTTCACC
TGGCCCGCATGGACACCCAGACCAGGTCCCCTACATCGTGACCTGGGAAGCCTTGGCTTTTGACCCCCCT
CCCTGGGTCAAGCCCTTTGTACACCCTAAGCCTCCGCCTCCTCTTCCTCCATCCGCCCCGTCTCTCCCCC
TTGAACCTCCTCGTTCGACCCCGCCTCGATCCTCCCTTTATCCAGCCCTCACTCCTTCTCTAGGCGCCGG
AATTCCGATCTGATCAAGAGACAGGATGAGGATCGTTTCGCATGATTGAACAAGATGGATTGCACGCAGG
TTCTCCGGCCGCTTGGGTGGAGAGGCTATTCGGCTATGACTGGGCACAACAGACAATCGGCTGCTCTGAT
GCCGCCGTGTTCCGGCTGTCAGCGCAGGGGCGCCCGGTTCTTTTTGTCAAGACCGACCTGTCCGGTGCCC
TGAATGAACTGCAGGACGAGGCAGCGCGGCTATCGTGGCTGGCCACGACGGGCGTTCCTTGCGCAGCTGT
GCTCGACGTTGTCACTGAAGCGGGAAGGGACTGGCTGCTATTGGGCGAAGTGCCGGGGCAGGATCTCCTG
TCATCTCACCTTGCTCCTGCCGAGAAAGTATCCATCATGGCTGATGCAATGCGGCGGCTGCATACGCTTG
ATCCGGCTACCTGCCCATTCGACCACCAAGCGAAACATCGCATCGAGCGAGCACGTACTCGGATGGAAGC
CGGTCTTGTCGATCAGGATGATCTGGACGAAGAGCATCAGGGGCTCGCGCCAGCCGAACTGTTCGCCAGG
CTCAAGGCGCGCATGCCCGACGGCGAGGATCTCGTCGTGACCCATGGCGATGCCTGCTTGCCGAATATCA
TGGTGGAAAATGGCCGCTTTTCTGGATTCATCGACTGTGGCCGGCTGGGTGTGGCGGACCGCTATCAGGA
CATAGCGTTGGCTACCCGTGATATTGCTGAAGAGCTTGGCGGCGAATGGGCTGACCGCTTCCTCGTGCTT
TACGGTATCGCCGCTCCCGATTCGCAGCGCATCGCCTTCTATCGCCTTCTTGACGAGTTCTTCTGAGCGG
GACTCTGGGGTTCGAATAGTAATCAATTACGGGGTCATTAGTTCATAGCCCATATATGGAGTTCCGCGTT
ACATAACTTACGGTAAATGGCCCGCCTGGCTGACCGCCCAACGACCCCCGCCCATTGACGTCAATAATGA
CGTATGTTCCCATAGTAACGCCAATAGGGACTTTCCATTGACGTCAATGGGTGGAGTATTTACGGTAAAC
TGCCCACTTGGCAGTACATCAAGTGTATCATATGCCAAGTACGCCCCCTATTGACGTCAATGACGGTAAA
TGGCCCGCCTGGCATTATGCCCAGTACATGACCTTATGGGACTTTCCTACTTGGCAGTACATCTACGTAT
TAGTCATCGCTATTACCATGGTGATGCGGTTTTGGCAGTACATCAATGGGCGTGGATAGCGGTTTGACTC
ACGGGGATTTCCAAGTCTCCACCCCATTGACGTCAATGGGAGTTTGTTTTGGCACCAAAATCAACGGGAC
TTTCCAAAATGTCGTAACAACTCCGCCCCATTGACGCAAATGGGCGGTAGGCGTGTACGGTGGGAGGTCT
ATATAAGCAGAGCTCTCTGGCTAACTAGAGAACCCACTGCTTACTGGCTTATCGAAATTAATACGACTCA
CTATAGGGAGACCCAAGCTCTAGCGCTACCGGTCGCCACCATGGTGAGCAAGGGCGAGGAGGATAACATG
GCCATCATCAAGGAGTTCATGCGCTTCAAGGTGCACATGGAGGGCTCCGTGAACGGCCACGAGTTCGAGA
TCGAGGGCGAGGGCGAGGGCCGCCCCTACGAGGGCACCCAGACCGCCAAGCTGAAGGTGACCAAGGGTGG
CCCCCTGCCCTTCGCCTGGGACATCCTGTCCCCTCAGTTCATGTACGGCTCCAAGGCCTACGTGAAGCAC
CCCGCCGACATCCCCGACTACTTGAAGCTGTCCTTCCCCGAGGGCTTCAAGTGGGAGCGCGTGATGAACT
TCGAGGACGGCGGCGTGGTGACCGTGACCCAGGACTCCTCCCTGCAGGACGGCGAGTTCATCTACAAGGT
GAAGCTGCGCGGCACCAACTTCCCCTCCGACGGCCCCGTAATGCAGAAGAAGACCATGGGCTGGGAGGCC
TCCTCCGAGCGGATGTACCCCGAGGACGGCGCCCTGAAGGGCGAGATCAAGCAGAGGCTGAAGCTGAAGG
ACGGCGGCCACTACGACGCTGAGGTCAAGACCACCTACAAGGCCAAGAAGCCCGTGCAGCTGCCCGGCGC
CTACAACGTCAACATCAAGTTGGACATCACCTCCCACAACGAGGACTACACCATCGTGGAACAGTACGAA
CGCGCCGAGGGCCGCCACTCCACCGGCGGCATGGACGAGCTGTACAAGTCCGGACTCAGATCCCCGGAAT
TCATGGACCTATTGTTCGGGCGCCGGAAGACGCCAGAGGAGCTACTGCGGCAGAACCAGAGGGCCCTGAA
CCGTGCCATGCGGGAGCTGGACCGCGAGCGACAGAAACTAGAGACCCAGGAGAAGAAAATCATTGCAGAC
ATTAAGAAGATGGCCAAGCAAGGCCAGATGGATGCTGTTCGCATCATGGCAAAAGACTTGGTGCGCACCC
GGCGCTATGTGCGCAAGTTTGTATTGATGCGGGCCAACATCCAGGCTGTGTCCCTCAAGATCCAGACACT
CAAGTCCAACAACTCGATGGCACAAGCCATGAAGGGTGTCACCAAGGCCATGGGCACCATGAACAGACAG
CTGAAGTTGCCCCAGATCCAGAAGATCATGATGGAGTTTGAGCGGCAGGCAGAGATCATGGATATGAAGG
AGGAGATGATGAATGATGCCATTGATGATGCCATGGGTGATGAGGAGGACGAGGAAGAAAGCGATGCTGT
GGTGTCCCAGGTTCTGGATGAGCTGGGACTTAGCCTAACAGATGAGCTGTCGAACCTCCCCTCAACTGGG
GGCTCGCTTAGTGTGGCTGCTGGTGGGAAAAAAGCAGAGGCCGCAGCCTCAGCCCTAGCTGATGCTGATG
CAGACCTGGAGGAACGGCTTAAGAACCTGCGGAGGGACTGACTCGAGCTCAAGCTTGTTTGGCCGAGGCG
GCCGCTTGTCGACAGGCCTTAATGGCCTAACATCGATAAAATAAAAGATTTTATTTAGTCTCCAGAAAAA
GGGGGGAATGAAAGACCCCACCTGTAGGTTTGGCAAGCTAGCTTAAGTAACGCCATTTTGCAAGGCATGG
AAAAATACATAACTGAGAATAGAGAAGTTCAGATCAAGGTCAGGAACAGATGGAACAGCTGAATATGGGC
CAAACAGGATATCTGTGGTAAGCAGTTCCTGCCCCGGCTCAGGGCCAAGAACAGATGGAACAGCTGAATA
TGGGCCAAACAGGATATCTGTGGTAAGCAGTTCCTGCCCCGGCTCAGGGCCAAGAACAGATGGTCCCCAG
ATGCGGTCCAGCCCTCAGCAGTTTCTAGAGAACCATCAGATGTTTCCAGGGTGCCCCAAGGACCTGAAAT
GACCCTGTGCCTTATTTGAACTAACCAATCAGTTCGCTTCTCGCTTCTGTTCGCGCGCTTCTGCTCCCCG
AGCTCAATAAAAGAGCCCACAACCCCTCACTCGGGGCGCCAGTCCTCCGATTGACTGAGTCGCCCGGGTA
CCCGTGTATCCAATAAACCCTCTTGCAGTTGCATCCGACTTGTGGTCTCGCTGTTCCTTGGGAGGGTCTC
CTCTGAGTGATTGACTACCCGTCAGCGGGGGTCTTTCATTTGGGGGCTCGTCCGGGATCGGGAGACCCCT
GCCCAGGGACCACCGACCCACCACCGGGAGGTAAGCTGGCTGCCTCGCGCGTTTCGGTGATGACGGTGAA
AACCTCTGACACATGCAGCTCCCGGAGACGGTCACAGCTTGTCTGTAAGCGGATGCCGGGAGCAGACAAG
CCCGTCAGGGCGCGTCAGCGGGTGTTGGCGGGTGTCGGGGCGCAGCCATGACCCAGTCACGTAGCGATAG
CGGAGTGTATACTGGCTTAACTATGCGGCATCAGAGCAGATTGTACTGAGAGTGCACCATATGCGGTGTG
AAATACCGCACAGATGCGTAAGGAGAAAATACCGCATCAGGCGCTCTTCCGCTTCCTCGCTCACTGACTC
GCTGCGCTCGGTCGTTCGGCTGCGGCGAGCGGTATCAGCTCACTCAAAGGCGGTAATACGGTTATCCACA
GAATCAGGGGATAACGCAGGAAAGAACATGTGAGCAAAAGGCCAGCAAAAGGCCAGGAACCGTAAAAAGG
CCGCGTTGCTGGCGTTTTTCCATAGGCTCCGCCCCCCTGACGAGCATCACAAAAATCGACGCTCAAGTCA
GAGGTGGCGAAACCCGACAGGACTATAAAGATACCAGGCGTTTCCCCCTGGAAGCTCCCTCGTGCGCTCT
CCTGTTCCGACCCTGCCGCTTACCGGATACCTGTCCGCCTTTCTCCCTTCGGGAAGCGTGGCGCTTTCTC
ATAGCTCACGCTGTAGGTATCTCAGTTCGGTGTAGGTCGTTCGCTCCAAGCTGGGCTGTGTGCACGAACC
CCCCGTTCAGCCCGACCGCTGCGCCTTATCCGGTAACTATCGTCTTGAGTCCAACCCGGTAAGACACGAC
TTATCGCCACTGGCAGCAGCCACTGGTAACAGGATTAGCAGAGCGAGGTATGTAGGCGGTGCTACAGAGT
TCTTGAAGTGGTGGCCTAACTACGGCTACACTAGAAGGACAGTATTTGGTATCTGCGCTCTGCTGAAGCC
AGTTACCTTCGGAAAAAGAGTTGGTAGCTCTTGATCCGGCAAACAAACCACCGCTGGTAGCGGTGGTTTT
TTTGTTTGCAAGCAGCAGATTACGCGCAGAAAAAAAGGATCTCAAGAAGATCCTTTGATCTTTTCTACGG
GGTCTGACGCTCAGTGGAACGAAAACTCACGTTAAGGGATTTTGGTCATGAGATTATCAAAAAGGATCTT
CACCTAGATCCTTTTAAATTAAAAATGAAGTTTTAAATCAATCTAAAGTATATATGAGTAAACTTGGTCT
GACAGTTACCAATGCTTAATCAGTGAGGCACCTATCTCAGCGATCTGTCTATTTCGTTCATCCATAGTTG
CCTGACTCCCCGTCGTGTAGATAACTACGATACGGGAGGGCTTACCATCTGGCCCCAGTGCTGCAATGAT
ACCGCGAGACCCACGCTCACCGGCTCCAGATTTATCAGCAATAAACCAGCCAGCCGGAAGGGCCGAGCGC
AGAAGTGGTCCTGCAACTTTATCCGCCTCCATCCAGTCTATTAATTGTTGCCGGGAAGCTAGAGTAAGTA
GTTCGCCAGTTAATAGTTTGCGCAACGTTGTTGCCATTGCTGCAGGCATCGTGGTGTCACGCTCGTCGTT
TGGTATGGCTTCATTCAGCTCCGGTTCCCAACGATCAAGGCGAGTTACATGATCCCCCATGTTGTGCAAA
AAAGCGGTTAGCTCCTTCGGTCCTCCGATCGTTGTCAGAAGTAAGTTGGCCGCAGTGTTATCACTCATGG
TTATGGCAGCACTGCATAATTCTCTTACTGTCATGCCATCCGTAAGATGCTTTTCTGTGACTGGTGAGTA
CTCAACCAAGTCATTCTGAGAATAGTGTATGCGGCGACCGAGTTGCTCTTGCCCGGCGTCAACACGGGAT
AATACCGCGCCACATAGCAGAACTTTAAAAGTGCTCATCATTGGAAAACGTTCTTCGGGGCGAAAACTCT
CAAGGATCTTACCGCTGTTGAGATCCAGTTCGATGTAACCCACTCGTGCACCCAACTGATCTTCAGCATC
TTTTACTTTCACCAGCGTTTCTGGGTGAGCAAAAACAGGAAGGCAAAATGCCGCAAAAAAGGGAATAAGG
GCGACACGGAAATGTTGAATACTCATACTCTTCCTTTTTCAATATTATTGAAGCATTTATCAGGGTTATT
GTCTCATGAGCGGATACATATTTGAATGTATTTAGAAAAATAAACAAATAGGGGTTCCGCGCACATTTCC
CCGAAAAGTGCCACCTGACGTCTAAGAAACCATTATTATCATGACATTAACCTATAAAAATAGGCGTATC
ACGAGGCCCTTTCGTCTTCAAGAATTCATACCAGATCACCGAAAACTGTCCTCCAAATGTGTCCCCCTCA
CACTCCCAAATTCGCGGGCTTCTGCCTCTTAGACCACTCTACCCTATTCCCCACACTCACCGGAGCCAAA
GCCGCGGCCCTTCCGTTTCTTTGCT
